# Supplementary material for: An orthogonalized PYR1-based CID module with reprogrammable ligand-binding specificity
Source: Nat Chem Biol. 2023 Oct 23;20(1):103–10. doi: 10.1038/s41589-023-01447-7 (PMC10746540; doi:10.1038/s41589-023-01447-7)
Supplement: Supplementary file 3 — Vector sequences for constructs used in this paper and source data for supplementary figures. [file 41589_2023_1447_MOESM3_ESM.zip › Supplementary Data 1/pEGAD_35S_EGFP-PYR1DIAZI.gb]

LOCUS       pEGAD_35S_EGFP::PYR1DIAZI       13183 bp    DNA     circular SYN 20-DEC-2022
DEFINITION  .
ACCESSION
VERSION     .
KEYWORDS    .
SOURCE      .
  ORGANISM  .
COMMENT     Annotated with pLannotate v1.2.0.
FEATURES             Location/Qualifiers
     CDS             complement(1213..1276)
                     /note="pLannotate"
                     /database="snapgene"
                     /identity="95.3"
                     /match_length="9.8"
                     /fragment="True"
                     /other="CDS"
                     /label="TetR (fragment)"
     CDS             complement(1300..2448)
                     /note="pLannotate"
                     /database="snapgene"
                     /identity="100.0"
                     /match_length="100.0"
                     /fragment="False"
                     /other="CDS"
                     /label="trfA"
     CDS             complement(2747..3541)
                     /note="pLannotate"
                     /database="snapgene"
                     /identity="100.0"
                     /match_length="100.0"
                     /fragment="False"
                     /other="CDS"
                     /label="KanR"
     mobile_element  3733..4500
                     /note="pLannotate"
                     /database="snapgene"
                     /identity="99.1"
                     /match_length="100.0"
                     /fragment="False"
                     /other="mobile_element"
                     /label="IS1"
     CDS             complement(4494..4658)
                     /note="pLannotate"
                     /database="swissprot"
                     /identity="56.1"
                     /match_length="31.8"
                     /fragment="True"
                     /other="CDS"
                     /label="satA (fragment)"
     CDS             complement(4854..5129)
                     /note="pLannotate"
                     /database="swissprot"
                     /identity="98.9"
                     /match_length="29.0"
                     /fragment="True"
                     /other="CDS"
                     /label="klaC (fragment)"
     rep_origin      complement(5193..5824)
                     /note="pLannotate"
                     /database="snapgene"
                     /identity="100.0"
                     /match_length="100.0"
                     /fragment="False"
                     /other="rep_origin"
                     /label="oriV"
     CDS             complement(5828..5923)
                     /note="pLannotate"
                     /database="swissprot"
                     /identity="100.0"
                     /match_length="4.4"
                     /fragment="True"
                     /other="CDS"
                     /label="traI (fragment)"
     CDS             complement(5961..6332)
                     /note="pLannotate"
                     /database="snapgene"
                     /identity="100.0"
                     /match_length="100.0"
                     /fragment="False"
                     /other="CDS"
                     /label="traJ"
     oriT            complement(6365..6474)
                     /note="pLannotate"
                     /database="snapgene"
                     /identity="100.0"
                     /match_length="100.0"
                     /fragment="False"
                     /other="oriT"
                     /label="oriT"
     rep_origin      6606..6796
                     /note="pLannotate"
                     /database="snapgene"
                     /identity="100.0"
                     /match_length="32.4"
                     /fragment="True"
                     /other="rep_origin"
                     /label="ori (fragment)"
     CDS             complement(7155..7805)
                     /note="pLannotate"
                     /database="snapgene"
                     /identity="100.0"
                     /match_length="100.0"
                     /fragment="False"
                     /other="CDS"
                     /label="TetR"
     CDS             7911..8160
                     /note="pLannotate"
                     /database="snapgene"
                     /identity="100.0"
                     /match_length="20.8"
                     /fragment="True"
                     /other="CDS"
                     /label="TcR (fragment)"
     misc_feature    complement(8270..8294)
                     /note="pLannotate"
                     /database="snapgene"
                     /identity="100.0"
                     /match_length="100.0"
                     /fragment="False"
                     /other="misc_feature"
                     /label="RB T-DNA repeat"
     promoter        8886..9227
                     /note="pLannotate"
                     /database="snapgene"
                     /identity="100.0"
                     /match_length="98.8"
                     /fragment="False"
                     /other="promoter"
                     /label="CaMV 35S promoter"
     CDS             9255..10037
                     /note="pLannotate"
                     /database="fpbase"
                     /identity="100.0"
                     /match_length="99.6"
                     /fragment="False"
                     /other="CDS"
                     /label="EGFP"
     CDS             10038..10613
                     /note="pLannotate"
                     /database="swissprot"
                     /identity="96.3"
                     /match_length="100.0"
                     /fragment="False"
                     /other="CDS"
                     /modified_by="Sang"
                     /label="PYR1 Diazi"
     terminator      10653..10905
                     /note="pLannotate"
                     /database="snapgene"
                     /identity="100.0"
                     /match_length="100.0"
                     /fragment="False"
                     /other="terminator"
                     /label="NOS terminator"
     promoter        11011..11355
                     /note="pLannotate"
                     /database="snapgene"
                     /identity="97.7"
                     /match_length="99.7"
                     /fragment="False"
                     /other="promoter"
                     /label="CaMV 35S promoter"
     promoter        11308..11354
                     /note="pLannotate"
                     /database="snapgene"
                     /identity="100.0"
                     /match_length="100.0"
                     /fragment="False"
                     /other="promoter"
                     /label="minimal CaMV 35S promoter"
     CDS             11373..11924
                     /note="pLannotate"
                     /database="snapgene"
                     /identity="100.0"
                     /match_length="100.0"
                     /fragment="False"
                     /other="CDS"
                     /label="BlpR"
     terminator      11952..12204
                     /note="pLannotate"
                     /database="snapgene"
                     /identity="100.0"
                     /match_length="100.0"
                     /fragment="False"
                     /other="terminator"
                     /label="NOS terminator"
     CDS             12225..12380
                     /note="pLannotate"
                     /database="snapgene"
                     /identity="100.0"
                     /match_length="89.7"
                     /fragment="True"
                     /other="CDS"
                     /label="lacZα (fragment)"
     rep_origin      12378..12678
                     /note="pLannotate"
                     /database="snapgene"
                     /identity="100.0"
                     /match_length="79.0"
                     /fragment="True"
                     /other="rep_origin"
                     /label="M13 ori (fragment)"
     CDS             12679..12809
                     /note="pLannotate"
                     /database="snapgene"
                     /identity="100.0"
                     /match_length="12.1"
                     /fragment="True"
                     /other="CDS"
                     /label="lacI (fragment)"
     misc_feature    complement(12863..12887)
                     /note="pLannotate"
                     /database="snapgene"
                     /identity="100.0"
                     /match_length="100.0"
                     /fragment="False"
                     /other="misc_feature"
                     /label="LB T-DNA repeat"
ORIGIN      
        1 accgtgacag gctgtcgatc ttgagaacta tgccgacata ataggaaatc gctggataaa
       61 gccgctgagg aagctgagtg gcgctatttc tttagaagtg aacgttgacg atatcaactc
      121 ccctatccat tgctcaccga atggtacagg tcggggaccc gaagttccga ctgtcggcct
      181 gatgcatccc cggctgatcg accccagatc tggggctgag aaagcccagt aaggaaacaa
      241 ctgtaggttc gagtcgcgag atcccccgga accaaaggaa gtaggttaaa cccgctccga
      301 tcaggccgag ccacgccagg ccgagaacat tggttcctgt aggcatcggg attggcggat
      361 caaacactaa agctactgga acgagcagaa gtcctccggc cgccagttgc caggcggtaa
      421 aggtgagcag aggcacggga ggttgccact tgcgggtcag cacggttccg aacgccatgg
      481 aaaccgcccc cgccaggccc gctgcgacgc cgacaggatc tagcgctgcg tttggtgtca
      541 acaccaacag cgccacgccc gcagttccgc aaatagcccc caggaccgcc atcaatcgta
      601 tcgggctacc tagcagagcg gcagagatga acacgaccat cagcggctgc acagcgccta
      661 ccgtcgccgc gaccccgccc ggcaggcggt agaccgaaat aaacaacaag ctccagaata
      721 gcgaaatatt aagtgcgccg aggatgaaga tgcgcatcca ccagattccc gttggaatct
      781 gtcggacgat catcacgagc aataaacccg ccggcaacgc ccgcagcagc ataccggcga
      841 cccctcggcc tcgctgttcg ggctccacga aaacgccgga cagatgcgcc ttgtgagcgt
      901 ccttggggcc gtcctcctgt ttgaagaccg acagcccaat gatctcgccg tcgatgtagg
      961 cgccgaatgc cacggcatct cgcaaccgtt cagcgaacgc ctccatgggc tttttctcct
     1021 cgtgctcgta aacggacccg aacatctctg gagctttctt cagggccgac aatcggatct
     1081 cgcggaaatc ctgcacgtcg gccgctccaa gccgtcgaat ctgagcctta atcacaattg
     1141 tcaattttaa tcctctgttt atcggcagtt cgtagagcgc gccgtgcgtc ccgagcgata
     1201 ctgagcgaag caagtgcgtc gagcagtgcc cgcttgttcc tgaaatgcca gtaaagcgct
     1261 ggctgctgaa cccccagccg gaactgaccc cacaaggccc tagcgtttgc aatgcaccag
     1321 gtcatcattg acccaggcgt gttccaccag gccgctgcct cgcaactctt cgcaggcttc
     1381 gccgacctgc tcgcgccact tcttcacgcg ggtggaatcc gatccgcaca tgaggcggaa
     1441 ggtttccagc ttgagcgggt acggctcccg gtgcgagctg aaatagtcga acatccgtcg
     1501 ggccgtcggc gacagcttgc ggtacttctc ccatatgaat ttcgtgtagt ggtcgccagc
     1561 aaacagcacg acgatttcct cgtcgatcag gacctggcaa cgggacgttt tcttgccacg
     1621 gtccaggacg cggaagcggt gcagcagcga caccgattcc aggtgcccaa cgcggtcgga
     1681 cgtgaagccc atcgccgtcg cctgtaggcg cgacaggcat tcctcggcct tcgtgtaata
     1741 ccggccattg atcgaccagc ccaggtcctg gcaaagctcg tagaacgtga aggtgatcgg
     1801 ctcgccgata ggggtgcgct tcgcgtactc caacacctgc tgccacacca gttcgtcatc
     1861 gtcggcccgc agctcgacgc cggtgtaggt gatcttcacg tccttgttga cgtggaaaat
     1921 gaccttgttt tgcagcgcct cgcgcgggat tttcttgttg cgcgtggtga acagggcaga
     1981 gcgggccgtg tcgtttggca tcgctcgcat cgtgtccggc cacggcgcaa tatcgaacaa
     2041 ggaaagctgc atttccttga tctgctgctt cgtgtgtttc agcaacgcgg cctgcttggc
     2101 ctcgctgacc tgttttgcca ggtcctcgcc ggcggttttt cgcttcttgg tcgtcatagt
     2161 tcctcgcgtg tcgatggtca tcgacttcgc caaacctgcc gcctcctgtt cgagacgacg
     2221 cgaacgctcc acggcggccg atggcgcggg cagggcaggg ggagccagtt gcacgctgtc
     2281 gcgctcgatc ttggccgtag cttgctggac catcgagccg acggactgga aggtttcgcg
     2341 gggcgcacgc atgacggtgc ggcttgcgat ggtttcggca tcctcggcgg aaaaccccgc
     2401 gtcgatcagt tcttgcctgt atgccttccg gtcaaacgtc cgattcattc accctccttg
     2461 cgggattgcc ccgactcacg ccggggcaat gtgcccttat tcctgatttg acccgcctgg
     2521 tgccttggtg tccagataat ccaccttatc ggcaatgaag tcggtcccgt agaccgtctg
     2581 gccgtccttc tcgtacttgg tattccgaat cttgccctgc acgaatacca gcgacccctt
     2641 gcccaaatac ttgccgtggg cctcggcctg agagccaaaa cacttgatgc ggaagaagtc
     2701 ggtgcgctcc tgcttgtcgc cggcatcgtt gcgccacatc taggtactaa aacaattcat
     2761 ccagtaaaat ataatatttt attttctccc aatcaggctt gatccccagt aagtcaaaaa
     2821 atagctcgac atactgttct tccccgatat cctccctgat cgaccggacg cagaaggcaa
     2881 tgtcatacca cttgtccgcc ctgccgcttc tcccaagatc aataaagcca cttactttgc
     2941 catctttcac aaagatgttg ctgtctccca ggtcgccgtg ggaaaagaca agttcctctt
     3001 cgggcttttc cgtctttaaa aaatcataca gctcgcgcgg atctttaaat ggagtgtctt
     3061 cttcccagtt ttcgcaatcc acatcggcca gatcgttatt cagtaagtaa tccaattcgg
     3121 ctaagcggct gtctaagcta ttcgtatagg gacaatccga tatgtcgatg gagtgaaaga
     3181 gcctgatgca ctccgcatac agctcgataa tcttttcagg gctttgttca tcttcatact
     3241 cttccgagca aaggacgcca tcggcctcac tcatgagcag attgctccag ccatcatgcc
     3301 gttcaaagtg caggaccttt ggaacaggca gctttccttc cagccatagc atcatgtcct
     3361 tttcccgttc cacatcatag gtggtccctt tataccggct gtccgtcatt tttaaatata
     3421 ggttttcatt ttctcccacc agcttatata ccttagcagg agacattcct tccgtatctt
     3481 ttacgcagcg gtatttttcg atcagttttt tcaattccgg tgatattctc attttagcca
     3541 tttattattt ccttcctctt ttctacagta tttaaagata ccccaagaag ctaattataa
     3601 caagacgaac tccaattcac tgttccttgc attctaaaac cttaaatacc agaaaacagc
     3661 tttttcaaag ttgttttcaa agttggcgta taacatagta tcgacggagc cgattttgaa
     3721 accacaatta tgggtgatgc tgccaactta ctgatttagt gtatgatggt gtttttgagg
     3781 tgctccagtg gcttctgttt ctatcagctg tccctcctgt tcagctactg acggggtggt
     3841 gcgtaacggc aaaagcaccg ccggacatca gcgctatctc tgctctcact gccgtaaaac
     3901 atggcaactg cagttcactt acaccgcttc tcaacccggt acgcaccaga aaatcattga
     3961 tatggccatg aatggcgttg gatgccgggc aacagcccgc attatgggcg ttggcctcaa
     4021 cacgatttta cgtcacttaa aaaactcagg ccgcagtcgg taacctcgcg catacagccg
     4081 ggcagtgacg tcatcgtctg cgcggaaatg gacgaacagt ggggctatgt cggggctaaa
     4141 tcgcgccagc gctggctgtt ttacgcgtat gacagtctcc ggaagacggt tgttgcgcac
     4201 gtattcggtg aacgcactat ggcgacgctg gggcgtctta tgagcctgct gtcacccttt
     4261 gacgtggtga tatggatgac ggatggctgg ccgctgtatg aatcccgcct gaagggaaag
     4321 ctgcacgtaa tcagcaagcg atatacgcag cgaattgagc ggcataacct gaatctgagg
     4381 cagcacctgg cacggctggg acggaagtcg ctgtcgttct caaaatcggt ggagctgcat
     4441 gacaaagtca tcgggcatta tctgaacata aaacactatc aataagttgg agtcattacc
     4501 caattatgat agaatttaca agctataagg ttattgtcct gggtttcaag cattagtcca
     4561 tgcaagtttt tatgctttgc ccattctata gatatattga taagcgcgct gcctatgcct
     4621 tgccccctga aatccttaca tacggcgata tcttctatat aaaagatata ttatcttatc
     4681 agtattgtca atatattcaa ggcaatctgc ctcctcatcc tcttcatcct cttcgtcttg
     4741 gtagcttttt aaatatggcg cttcatagag taattctgta aaggtccaat tctcgttttc
     4801 atacctcggt ataatcttac ctatcacctc aaatggttcg ctgggtttat cgcacccccg
     4861 aacacgagca cggcacccgc gaccactatg ccaagaatgc ccaaggtaaa aattgccggc
     4921 cccgccatga agtccgtgaa tgccccgacg gccgaagtga agggcaggcc gccacccagg
     4981 ccgccgccct cactgcccgg cacctggtcg ctgaatgtcg atgccagcac ctgcggcacg
     5041 tcaatgcttc cgggcgtcgc gctcgggctg atcgcccatc ccgttactgc cccgatcccg
     5101 gcaatggcaa ggactgccag cgctgccatt tttggggtga ggccgttcgc ggccgagggg
     5161 cgcagcccct ggggggatgg gaggcccgcg ttagcgggcc gggagggttc gagaaggggg
     5221 ggcacccccc ttcggcgtgc gcggtcacgc gcacagggcg cagccctggt taaaaacaag
     5281 gtttataaat attggtttaa aagcaggtta aaagacaggt tagcggtggc cgaaaaacgg
     5341 gcggaaaccc ttgcaaatgc tggattttct gcctgtggac agcccctcaa atgtcaatag
     5401 gtgcgcccct catctgtcag cactctgccc ctcaagtgtc aaggatcgcg cccctcatct
     5461 gtcagtagtc gcgcccctca agtgtcaata ccgcagggca cttatcccca ggcttgtcca
     5521 catcatctgt gggaaactcg cgtaaaatca ggcgttttcg ccgatttgcg aggctggcca
     5581 gctccacgtc gccggccgaa atcgagcctg cccctcatct gtcaacgccg cgccgggtga
     5641 gtcggcccct caagtgtcaa cgtccgcccc tcatctgtca gtgagggcca agttttccgc
     5701 gaggtatcca caacgccggc ggccgcggtg tctcgcacac ggcttcgacg gcgtttctgg
     5761 cgcgtttgca gggccataga cggccgccag cccagcggcg agggcaacca gcccggtgag
     5821 cgtcggaaag gcgctcggtc ttgccttgct cgtcggtgat gtacttcacc agctccgcga
     5881 agtcgctctt cttgatggag cgcatgggga cgtgcttggc aatcacgcgc accccccggc
     5941 cgttttagcg gctaaaaaag tcatggctct gccctcgggc ggaccacgcc catcatgacc
     6001 ttgccaagct cgtcctgctt ctcttcgatc ttcgccagca gggcgaggat cgtggcatca
     6061 ccgaaccgcg ccgtgcgcgg gtcgtcggtg agccagagtt tcagcaggcc gcccaggcgg
     6121 cccaggtcgc cattgatgcg ggccagctcg cggacgtgct catagtccac gacgcccgtg
     6181 attttgtagc cctggccgac ggccagcagg taggccgaca ggctcatgcc ggccgccgcc
     6241 gccttttcct caatcgctct tcgttcgtct ggaaggcagt acaccttgat aggtgggctg
     6301 cccttcctgg ttggcttggt ttcatcagcc atccgcttgc cctcatctgt tacgccggcg
     6361 gtagccggcc agcctcgcag agcaggattc ccgttgagca ccgccaggtg cgaataaggg
     6421 acagtgaaga aggaacaccc gctcgcgggt gggcctactt cacctatcct gcccggctga
     6481 cgccgttgga tacaccaagg aaagtctaca cgaacccttt ggcaaaatcc tgtatatcgt
     6541 gcgaaaaagg atggatatac cgaaaaaatc gctataatga ccccgaagca gggttatgca
     6601 gcggaaaagc gccacgcttc ccgaagggag aaaggcggac aggtatccgg taagcggcag
     6661 ggtcggaaca ggagagcgca cgagggagct tccaggggga aacgcctggt atctttatag
     6721 tcctgtcggg tttcgccacc tctgacttga gcgtcgattt ttgtgatgct cgtcaggggg
     6781 gcggagccta tggaaaaacg ccagcaacgc ggccttttta cggttcctgg ccttttgctg
     6841 gccttttgct cacatgttct ttcctgcgtt atcccctgat tctgtggata accgtattac
     6901 cgcctttgag tgagctgata ccgctcgccg cagccgaacg accgagcgca gcgagtcagt
     6961 gagcgaggaa gcggaagagc gccagaaggc cgccagagag gccgagcgcg gccgtgaggc
     7021 ttggacgcta gggcagggca tgaaaaagcc cgtagcgggc tgctacgggc gtctgacgcg
     7081 gtggaaaggg ggaggggatg ttgtctacat ggctctgctg tagtgagtgg gttgcgctcc
     7141 ggcagcggtc ctgatcaatc gtcacccttt ctcggtcctt caacgttcct gacaacgagc
     7201 ctccttttcg ccaatccatc gacaatcacc gcgagtccct gctcgaacgc tgcgtccgga
     7261 ccggcttcgt cgaaggcgtc tatcgcggcc cgcaacagcg gcgagagcgg agcctgttca
     7321 acggtgccgc cgcgctcgcc ggcatcgctg tcgccggcct gctcctcaag cacggcccca
     7381 acagtgaagt agctgattgt catcagcgca ttgacggcgt ccccggccga aaaacccgcc
     7441 tcgcagagga agcgaagctg cgcgtcggcc gtttccatct gcggtgcgcc cggtcgcgtg
     7501 ccggcatgga tgcgcgcgcc atcgcggtag gcgagcagcg cctgcctgaa gctgcgggca
     7561 ttcccgatca gaaatgagcg ccagtcgtcg tcggctctcg gcaccgaatg cgtatgattc
     7621 tccgccagca tggcttcggc cagtgcgtcg agcagcgccc gcttgttcct gaagtgccag
     7681 taaagcgccg gctgctgaac ccccaaccgt tccgccagtt tgcgtgtcgt cagaccgtct
     7741 acgccgacct cgttcaacag gtccagggcg gcacggatca ctgtattcgg ctgcaacttt
     7801 gtcatgcttg acactttatc actgataaac ataatatgtc caccaactta tcagtgataa
     7861 agaatccgcg cgttcaatcg gaccagcgga ggctggtccg gaggccagac gtgaaaccca
     7921 acatacccct gatcgtaatt ctgagcactg tcgcgctcga cgctgtcggc atcggcctga
     7981 ttatgccggt gctgccgggc ctcctgcgcg atctggttca ctcgaacgac gtcaccgccc
     8041 actatggcat tctgctggcg ctgtatgcgt tggtgcaatt tgcctgcgca cctgtgctgg
     8101 gcgcgctgtc ggatcgtttc gggcggcggc caatcttgct cgtctcgctg gccggcgcca
     8161 gatctgggga accctgtggt tggcatgcac atacaaatgg acgaacggat aaaccttttc
     8221 acgccctttt aaatatccga ttattctaat aaacgctctt ttctcttagg tttacccgcc
     8281 aatatatcct gtcaaacact gatagtttaa actgaaggcg ggaaacgaca atctgatcat
     8341 gagcggagaa ttaagggagt caggccttaa ttaagagctc gcatgcctgc aggtccccag
     8401 attagccttt tcaatttcag aaagaatgct aacccacaga tggttagaga ggcttacgca
     8461 gcaggtctca tcaagacgat ctacccgagc aataatctcc aggaaatcaa ataccttccc
     8521 aagaaggtta aagatgcagt caaaagattc aggactaact gcatcaagaa cacagagaaa
     8581 gatatatttc tcaagatcag aagtactatt ccagtatgga cgattcaagg cttgcttcac
     8641 aaaccaaggc aagtaataga gattggagtc tctaaaaagg tagttcccac tgaatcaaag
     8701 gccatggagt caaagattca aatagaggac ctaacagaac tcgccgtaaa gactggcgaa
     8761 cagttcatac agagtctctt acgactcaat gacaagaaga aaatcttcgt caacatggtg
     8821 gagcacgaca cacttgtcta ctccaaaaat atcaaagata cagtctcaga agaccaaagg
     8881 gcaattgaga cttttcaaca aagggtaata tccggaaacc tcctcggatt ccattgccca
     8941 gctatctgtc actttattgt gaagatagtg gaaaaggaag gtggctccta caaatgccat
     9001 cattgcgata aaggaaaggc catcgttgaa gatgcctctg ccgacagtgg tcccaaagat
     9061 ggacccccac ccacgaggag catcgtggaa aaagaagacg ttccaaccac gtcttcaaag
     9121 caagtggatt gatgtgatat ctccactgac gtaagggatg acgcacaatc ccactatcct
     9181 tcgcaagacc cttcctctat ataaggaagt tcatttcatt tggagagaac acgggggact
     9241 ctagcgctac cggtatgggc agccatcatc atcatcatca cgtgagcaag ggcgaggagc
     9301 tgttcaccgg ggtggtgccc atcctggtcg agctggacgg cgacgtaaac ggccacaagt
     9361 tcagcgtgtc cggcgagggc gagggcgatg ccacctacgg caagctgacc ctgaagttca
     9421 tctgcaccac cggcaagctg cccgtgccct ggcccaccct cgtgaccacc ctgacctacg
     9481 gcgtgcagtg cttcagccgc taccccgacc acatgaagca gcacgacttc ttcaagtccg
     9541 ccatgcccga aggctacgtc caggagcgca ccatcttctt caaggacgac ggcaactaca
     9601 agacccgcgc cgaggtgaag ttcgagggcg acaccctggt gaaccgcatc gagctgaagg
     9661 gcatcgactt caaggaggac ggcaacatcc tggggcacaa gctggagtac aactacaaca
     9721 gccacaacgt ctatatcatg gccgacaagc agaagaacgg catcaaggtg aacttcaaga
     9781 tccgccacaa catcgaggac ggcagcgtgc agctcgccga ccactaccag cagaacaccc
     9841 ccatcggcga cggccccgtg ctgctgcccg acaaccacta cctgagcacc cagtccgccc
     9901 tgagcaaaga ccccaacgag aagcgcgatc acatggtcct gctggagttc gtgaccgccg
     9961 ccgggatcac tctcggcatg gacgagctgt acaagtccgg agctgcggcc gctgccgctg
    10021 cggcagcggc cgaattcatg ccttcggagt taacaccagg agaacgatca gaactaaaaa
    10081 actcaatcgc cgagttccac acataccaac tcgatccagg aagctgttca tcactccacg
    10141 cgcaacgaat ccacgcgcct ccggaactcg tctggtcaat cgtacgacga ttcgacaaac
    10201 cacaaacata caaacacttc atcaaatcct gctccgtcga acaaaacttc gagatgcgcg
    10261 tcggatgcac gcgcgactat atcgtcatca gtggaatgcc ggcgaacaca tcaacggaaa
    10321 gactcgatat actcgacgac gaacggagag ttaccggata tagtatcatc ggaggcgaac
    10381 ataggctgac gaattacaaa tccgttacga cggtgcatcg gttcgagaaa gagaatcgga
    10441 tctggacggt ggtcttggaa tcttacgtcg ttgatatgcc ggaaggtaac tcggaggatg
    10501 atactcgtgt gggtgttgat acggttgtga agcttaattt gcagaaactc gcgacggttg
    10561 ctgaagctat ggctcgtaac tccggcgacg gaagtggttc tcaggtgacg tgagtcgaga
    10621 agcttggatc ctaggtcgag gcgaatttcc ccgatcgttc aaacatttgg caataaagtt
    10681 tcttaagatt gaatcctgtt gccggtcttg cgatgattat catataattt ctgttgaatt
    10741 acgttaagca tgtaataatt aacatgtaat gcatgacgtt atttatgaga tgggttttta
    10801 tgattagagt cccgcaatta tacatttaat acgcgataga aaacaaaata tagcgcgcaa
    10861 actaggataa attatcgcgc gcggtgtcat ctatgttact agatcgggaa ttaattcgat
    10921 aagctagaga tccgtcaaca tggtggagca cgacactctc gtctactcca agaatatcaa
    10981 agatacagtc tcagaagacc aaagggctat tgagactttt caacaaaggg taatatcggg
    11041 aaacctcctc ggattccatt gcccagctat ctgtcacttc atcaaaagga cagtagaaaa
    11101 ggaaggtggc acctacaaat gccatcattg cgataaagga aaggctatcg ttcaagatgc
    11161 ctctgccgac agtggtccca aagatggacc cccacccacg aggagcatcg tggaaaaaga
    11221 agacgttcca accacgtctt caaagcaagt ggattgatgt gatatctcca ctgacgtaag
    11281 ggatgacgca caatcccact atccttcgca agacccttcc tctatataag gaagttcatt
    11341 tcatttggag aggacgacct gcaggtcgat ccatgagccc agaacgacgc ccggccgaca
    11401 tccgccgtgc caccgaggcg gacatgccgg cggtctgcac catcgtcaac cactacatcg
    11461 agacaagcac ggtcaacttc cgtaccgagc cgcaggaacc gcaggagtgg acggacgacc
    11521 tcgtccgtct gcgggagcgc tatccctggc tcgtcgccga ggtggacggc gaggtcgccg
    11581 gcatcgccta cgcgggcccc tggaaggcac gcaacgccta cgactggacg gccgagtcga
    11641 ccgtgtacgt ctccccccgc caccagcgga cgggactggg ctccacgctc tacacccacc
    11701 tgctgaagtc cctggaggca cagggcttca agagcgtggt cgctgtcatc gggctgccca
    11761 acgacccgag cgtgcgcatg cacgaggcgc tcggatatgc cccccgcggc atgctgcggg
    11821 cggccggctt caagcacggg aactggcatg acgtgggttt ctggcagctg gacttcagcc
    11881 tgccggtacc gccccgtccg gtcctgcccg tcaccgagat ctgagatcac gcgttctagg
    11941 atcgacctgc agatcgttca aacatttggc aataaagttt cttaagattg aatcctgttg
    12001 ccggtcttgc gatgattatc atataatttc tgttgaatta cgttaagcat gtaataatta
    12061 acatgtaatg catgacgtta tttatgagat gggtttttat gattagagtc ccgcaattat
    12121 acatttaata cgcgatagaa aacaaaatat agcgcgcaaa ctaggataaa ttatcgcgcg
    12181 cggtgtcatc tatgttacta gatctctagc ttgatatcga attaattcac tggccgtcgt
    12241 tttacaacgt cgtgactggg aaaaccctgg cgttacccaa cttaatcgcc ttgcagcaca
    12301 tccccctttc gccagctggc gtaatagcga agaggcccgc accgatcgcc cttcccaaca
    12361 gttgcgcagc ctgaatggcg cccgctcctt tcgctttctt cccttccttt ctcgccacgt
    12421 tcnnnnnnnn nnnnnnnnnn nnnnnnnnnn nnnnnnnnnn nnnnnnnnnn nnnnnnnnnn
    12481 nnnnnnnnnn nnnnnnnnnn nnnnnnnnnn nnnnnnnnnn nnnnnnnnnn nnnnnnnnnn
    12541 nnnnnnnnnn nnnnnnnnnn nnncctttga cgttggagtc cacgttcttt aatagtggac
    12601 tcttgttcca aactggaaca acactcaacc ctatctcggg ctattctttt gatttataag
    12661 ggattttgcc gatttcggaa ccaccatcaa acaggatttt cgcctgctgg ggcaaaccag
    12721 cgtggaccgc ttgctgcaac tctctcaggg ccaggcggtg aagggcaatc agctgttgcc
    12781 cgtctcactg gtgaaaagaa aaaccacccc agtacattaa aaacgtccgc aatgtgttat
    12841 taagttgtct aagcgtcaat ttgtttacac cacaatatat cctgccacca gccagccaac
    12901 agctccccga ccggcagctc ggcacaaaat caccactcga tacaggcagc ccatcagtcc
    12961 gggacggcgt cagcgggaga gccgttgtaa ggcggcagac tttgctcatg ttaccgatgc
    13021 tattcggaag aacggcaact aagctgccgg gtttgaaaca cggatgatct cgcggagggt
    13081 agcatgttga ttgtaacgat gacagagcgt tgctgcctgt gatcaaatat catctccctc
    13141 gcagagatcc gaattatcag ccttcttatt catttctcgc tta
//
