# Supplementary material for: An orthogonalized PYR1-based CID module with reprogrammable ligand-binding specificity
Source: Nat Chem Biol. 2023 Oct 23;20(1):103–10. doi: 10.1038/s41589-023-01447-7 (PMC10746540; doi:10.1038/s41589-023-01447-7)
Supplement: Supplementary file 3 — Vector sequences for constructs used in this paper and source data for supplementary figures. [file 41589_2023_1447_MOESM3_ESM.zip › Supplementary Data 1/pEGAD_35S_PYR1DIAZI.gb]

LOCUS       PHEGAD_35S_PYR1DIAZI       12373 bp    DNA     circular SYN 20-DEC-2022
DEFINITION  .
ACCESSION   AF218816
KEYWORDS    .
SOURCE      Cloning vector pEGAD
  ORGANISM  Cloning vector pEGAD
            other sequences; artificial sequences; vectors.
REFERENCE   1  (bases 1 to 12594)
  AUTHORS   Cutler,S.R., Ehrhardt,D.W., Griffitts,J.S. and Somerville,C.R.
  TITLE     Random GFP::cDNA fusions enable visualization of subcellular
            structures in cells of Arabidopsis at a high frequency
  JOURNAL   Proc. Natl. Acad. Sci. U.S.A. 97 (7), 3718-3723 (2000)
  PUBMED    10737809
REFERENCE   2  (bases 1 to 12594)
  AUTHORS   Cutler,S.R., Ehrhardt,D.W., Griffits,J.S. and Somerville,C.R.
  TITLE     Direct Submission
  JOURNAL   Submitted (23-DEC-1999) Plant Biology, Carnegie Institute, 260
            Panama St, Stanford, CA 94305, USA
FEATURES             Location/Qualifiers
     source          1..12373
                     /organism="Cloning vector pEGAD"
                     /mol_type="genomic DNA"
                     /db_xref="taxon:119860"
                     /note="plant transformation vector for constructing
                     GFP::cDNA expression libraries"
     misc_feature    1..25
                     /note="T-DNA right border"
     promoter        99..944
                     /gene="EGFP"
                     /note="35S"
     CDS             960..1535
                     /note="pLannotate"
                     /database="swissprot"
                     /identity="96.3"
                     /match_length="100.0"
                     /fragment="False"
                     /other="CDS"
                     /modified_by="Sang"
                     /label="PYR1 Diazi"
     misc_feature    963..1508
                     /Original_Bases="GATAAAGCGGAATTAATTCCCGAGCCTCCAAAAAAGAAGAG
                     AAAGGTCGAATTGATGCCTTCGGAGTTAACACCAGAAGAACGATCGGAACTAAAAAAC
                     TCAATCGCCGAGTTCCACACATACCAACTCGATCCAGGAAGCTGTTCATCACTCCACG
                     CGCAACGAATCCACGCGCCTCCGGAACTCGTCTGGTCAATCGTACGACGATTCGACAA
                     ACCACAAACACACCGCCACTTCATCAAATCCTGCTCCGTCGAACAAAACTTCGAGATG
                     CGCGTCGGATGCACGCGCGACATCATCGTCATCAGTGGATTACCGGCGAACACATCAA
                     CGGAAAGACTCGATATACTCGACGACGAACGGAGAGTTACCGGAGCCAGTATCATCGG
                     AGGCGAACATAGGCTGACGAATTACAAAGGCGTTACGACGGTGCATCGGTTCGAGAAA
                     GAGAATCGGATCTGGACGGTGGTTTTGGAATCTTACGTCGTTGATATGCCGGAAGGTA
                     ACTCGGAGGATGATACTCGTATTGTTGTGGATGACGTTGTGAAGCTTAATTTGCAGAA
                     ACTCGCGACGGTTGCTGAAGCTATGGCTCGTAACTCCGGT"
                     /label="GATAAAGCGGAATTAATTCCCGAGCCTCCAAAAAAGAAGAGAAAGGTCGA
                     ATTGATGCCTTCGGAGTTAACACCAGAAGAACGATCGGAACTAAAAAACTCAATCGCC
                     GAGTTCCACACATACCAACTCGATCCAGGAAGCTGTTCATCACTCCACGCGCAACGAA
                     TCCACGCGCCTCCGGAACTCGTCTGGTCAATCGTACGACGATTCGACAAACCACAAAC
                     ACACCGCCACTTCATCAAATCCTGCTCCGTCGAACAAAACTTCGAGATGCGCGTCGGA
                     TGCACGCGCGACATCATCGTCATCAGTGGATTACCGGCGAACACATCAACGGAAAGAC
                     TCGATATACTCGACGACGAACGGAGAGTTACCGGAGCCAGTATCATCGGAGGCGAACA
                     TAGGCTGACGAATTACAAAGGCGTTACGACGGTGCATCGGTTCGAGAAAGAGAATCGG
                     ATCTGGACGGTGGTTTTGGAATCTTACGTCGTTGATATGCCGGAAGGTAACTCGGAGG
                     ATGATACTCGTATTGTTGTGGATGACGTTGTGAAGCTTAATTTGCAGAAACTCGCGAC
                     GGTTGCTGAAGCTATGGCTCGTAACTCCGGT"
                     /note="Geneious type: Editing History Replacement"
     terminator      1565..1829
                     /gene="EGFP"
                     /modified_by="User"
                     /label="NOS terminator"
     promoter        1852..2287
                     /note="35S"
     CDS             2296..2847
                     /note="Bar; phosphinothricin acetyltransferase; derived
                     from pDHB321.1"
                     /codon_start=1
                     /product="basta resistance protein"
                     /protein_id="AAF62892.1"
                     /db_xref="GI:7453573"
                     /translation="MSPERRPADIRRATEADMPAVCTIVNHYIETSTVNFRTEPQEPQ
                     EWTDDLVRLRERYPWLVAEVDGEVAGIAYAGPWKARNAYDWTAESTVYVSPRHQRTGL
                     GSTLYTHLLKSLEAQGFKSVVAVIGLPNDPSVRMHEALGYAPRGMLRAAGFKHGNWHD
                     VGFWQLDFSLPVPPRPVLPVTEI"
     terminator      2870..3129
                     /modified_by="User"
                     /label="NOS terminator"
     mutation_site   complement(3150..3168)
                     /created_by="User"
                     /label="m13F"
     misc_feature    complement(3171..3187)
                     /created_by="User"
                     /label="-40"
                     /note="Geneious type: primer_bind_reverse"
     primer          3585..3603
                     /created_by="User"
                     /label="LBb1.3"
     primer          3642..3663
                     /created_by="User"
                     /label="LBb1"
     misc_feature    3784..3810
                     /note="T-DNA left border"
     misc_feature    3811..12373
                     /note="pBIN19 vector sequence"
     CDS             complement(6852..7646)
                     /created_by="User"
                     /modified_by="User"
                     /label="neomycin-kanamycin phosphotransferase type III
                     CDS"
ORIGIN      
        1 ggtttacccg ccaatatatc ctgtcaaaca ctgatagttt aaactgaagg cgggaaacga
       61 caatctgatc atgagcggag aattaaggga gtcaggcctt aattaagagc tcgcatgccc
      121 tttcagaaag aatgctaacc cacagatggt tagagaggct tacgcagcag gtctcatcaa
      181 gacgatctac ccgagcaata atctccagga aatcaaatac cttcccaaga aggttaaaga
      241 tgcagtcaaa agattcagga ctaactgcat caagaacaca gagaaagata tatttctcaa
      301 gatcagaagt actattccag tatggacgat tcaaggcttg cttcacaaac caaggcaagt
      361 aatagagatt ggagtctcta aaaaggtagt tcccactgaa tcaaaggcca tggagtcaaa
      421 gattcaaata gaggacctaa cagaactccc cgtaaagact ggcgaacagt tcatacagag
      481 tctcttacga ctcaatgaca agaagaaaat cttcgtcaac atggtggagc acgacacgct
      541 tgtctactcc aaaaatatca aagatacagt ctcagaagac caaagggcaa ttgagacttt
      601 tcaacaaagg gtaatatccg gaaacctcct cggattccat tgcccagcta tctgtcactt
      661 tattgtgaag atagtggaaa aggaaggtgg ctcctacaaa tgccatcatt gcgataaagg
      721 aaaggccatc gttgaagatg cctctgccga cagtggtccc aaagatggac ccccacccac
      781 gaggagcatc gtggaaaaag aagacgttcc aaccacgtct tcaaagcaag tggattgatg
      841 tgatatctcc actgacgtaa gggatgacgc acaatcccac tatccttcgc aagacccttc
      901 ctctatataa ggaagttcat ttcatttgga gagaacacgg ggactctagc gctaccggta
      961 tgccttcgga gttaacacca ggagaacgat cagaactaaa aaactcaatc gccgagttcc
     1021 acacatacca actcgatcca ggaagctgtt catcactcca cgcgcaacga atccacgcgc
     1081 ctccggaact cgtctggtca atcgtacgac gattcgacaa accacaaaca tacaaacact
     1141 tcatcaaatc ctgctccgtc gaacaaaact tcgagatgcg cgtcggatgc acgcgcgact
     1201 atatcgtcat cagtggaatg ccggcgaaca catcaacgga aagactcgat atactcgacg
     1261 acgaacggag agttaccgga tatagtatca tcggaggcga acataggctg acgaattaca
     1321 aatccgttac gacggtgcat cggttcgaga aagagaatcg gatctggacg gtggtcttgg
     1381 aatcttacgt cgttgatatg ccggaaggta actcggagga tgatactcgt gtgggtgttg
     1441 atacggttgt gaagcttaat ttgcagaaac tcgcgacggt tgctgaagct atggctcgta
     1501 actccggcga cggaagtggt tctcaggtga cgtgagtcga gaagcttgga tcctaggtcg
     1561 aggcgaattt ccccgatcgt tcaaacattt ggcaataaag tttcttaaga ttgaatcctg
     1621 ttgccggtct tgcgatgatt atcatataat ttctgttgaa ttacgttaag catgtaataa
     1681 ttaacatgta atgcatgacg ttatttatga gatgggtttt tatgattaga gtcccgcaat
     1741 tatacattta atacgcgata gaaaacaaaa tatagcgcgc aaactaggat aaattatcgc
     1801 gcgcggtgtc atctatgtta ctagatcggg aattaattcg ataagctaga gatccgtcaa
     1861 catggtggag cacgacacgc ttgtctactc caaaaatatc aaagatacag tctcagaaga
     1921 ccaaagggca attgagactt ttcaacaaag ggtaatatcc ggaaacctcc tcggattcca
     1981 ttgcccagct atctgtcact ttattgtgaa gatagtggaa aaggaaggtg gctcctacaa
     2041 atgccatcat tgcgataaag gaaaggccat cgttgaagat gcctctgccg acagtggtcc
     2101 caaagatgga cccccaccca cgaggagcat cgtggaaaaa gaagacgttc caaccacgtc
     2161 ttcaaagcaa gtggattgat gtgatatctc cactgacgta agggatgacg cacaatccca
     2221 ctatccttcg caagaccctt cctctatata aggaagttca tttcatttgg agaggacaga
     2281 cctgcaggtc gatccatgag cccagaacga cgcccggccg acatccgccg tgccaccgag
     2341 gcggacatgc cggcggtctg caccatcgtc aaccactaca tcgagacaag cacggtcaac
     2401 ttccgtaccg agccgcagga accgcaggag tggacggacg acctcgtccg tctgcgggag
     2461 cgctatccct ggctcgtcgc cgaggtggac ggcgaggtcg ccggcatcgc ctacgcgggc
     2521 ccctggaagg cacgcaacgc ctacgactgg acggccgagt cgaccgtgta cgtctccccc
     2581 cgccaccagc ggacgggact gggctccacg ctctacaccc acctgctgaa gtccctggag
     2641 gcacagggct tcaagagcgt ggtcgctgtc atcgggctgc ccaacgaccc gagcgtgcgc
     2701 atgcacgagg cgctcggata tgccccccgc ggcatgctgc gggcggccgg cttcaagcac
     2761 gggaactggc atgacgtggg tttctggcag ctggacttca gcctgccggt accgccccgt
     2821 ccggtcctgc ccgtcaccga gatctgatct cacgcgtcta ggatcgacct gcagatcgtt
     2881 caaacatttg gcaataaagt ttcttaagat tgaatcctgt tgccggtctt gcgatgatta
     2941 tcatctaatt tctgttgaat tacgttaagc atgtaataat taacatgtaa tgcatgacgt
     3001 tatttatgag atgggttttt atgattagag tcccgcaatt atacatttaa tacgcgatag
     3061 aaaacaaaat atagcgcgca aactaggata aattatcgcg cgcggtgtca tctatgttac
     3121 tagatctcta gcttgatatc gaattaattc actggccgtc gttttacaac gtcgtgactg
     3181 ggaaaaccct ggcgttaccc aacttaatcg ccttgcagca catccccctt tcgccagctg
     3241 gcgtaatagc gaagaggccc gcaccgatcg cccttcccaa cagttgcgca gcctgaatgg
     3301 cgcccgctcc tttcgctttc ttcccttcct ttctcgccac gttcnnnnnn nnnnnnnnnn
     3361 nnnnnnnnnn nnnnnnnnnn nnnnnnnnnn nnnnnnnnnn nnnnnnnnnn nnnnnnnnnn
     3421 nnnnnnnnnn nnnnnnnnnn nnnnnnnnnn nnnnnnnnnn nnnnnnnnnn nnnnnnnnnn
     3481 nnnnnccttt gacgttggag tccacgttct ttaatagtgg actcttgttc caaactggaa
     3541 caacactcaa ccctatctcg ggctattctt ttgatttata agggattttg ccgatttcgg
     3601 aaccaccatc aaacaggatt ttcgcctgct ggggcaaacc agcgtggacc gcttgctgca
     3661 actctctcag ggccaggcgg tgaagggcaa tcagctgttg cccgtctcac tggtgaaaag
     3721 aaaaaccacc ccagtacatt aaaaacgtcc gcaatgtgtt attaagttgt ctaagcgtca
     3781 atttgtttac accacaatat atcctgccac cagccagcca acagctcccc gaccggcagc
     3841 tcggcacaaa atcaccactc gatacaggca gcccatcagt ccgggacggc gtcagcggga
     3901 gagccgttgt aaggcggcag actttgctca tgttaccgat gctattcgga agaacggcaa
     3961 ctaagctgcc gggtttgaaa cacggatgat ctcgcggagg gtagcatgtt gattgtaacg
     4021 atgacagagc gttgctgcct gtgatcaaat atcatctccc tcgcagagat ccgaattatc
     4081 agccttctta ttcatttctc gcttaaccgt gacaggctgt cgatcttgag aactatgccg
     4141 acataatagg aaatcgctgg ataaagccgc tgaggaagct gagtggcgct atttctttag
     4201 aagtgaacgt tgacgatatc aactccccta tccattgctc accgaatggt acaggtcggg
     4261 gacccgaagt tccgactgtc ggcctgatgc atccccggct gatcgacccc agatctgggg
     4321 ctgagaaagc ccagtaagga aacaactgta ggttcgagtc gcgagatccc ccggaaccaa
     4381 aggaagtagg ttaaacccgc tccgatcagg ccgagccacg ccaggccgag aacattggtt
     4441 cctgtaggca tcgggattgg cggatcaaac actaaagcta ctggaacgag cagaagtcct
     4501 ccggccgcca gttgccaggc ggtaaaggtg agcagaggca cgggaggttg ccacttgcgg
     4561 gtcagcacgg ttccgaacgc catggaaacc gcccccgcca ggcccgctgc gacgccgaca
     4621 ggatctagcg ctgcgtttgg tgtcaacacc aacagcgcca cgcccgcagt tccgcaaata
     4681 gcccccagga ccgccatcaa tcgtatcggg ctacctagca gagcggcaga gatgaacacg
     4741 accatcagcg gctgcacagc gcctaccgtc gccgcgaccc cgcccggcag gcggtagacc
     4801 gaaataaaca acaagctcca gaatagcgaa atattaagtg cgccgaggat gaagatgcgc
     4861 atccaccaga ttcccgttgg aatctgtcgg acgatcatca cgagcaataa acccgccggc
     4921 aacgcccgca gcagcatacc ggcgacccct cggcctcgct gttcgggctc cacgaaaacg
     4981 ccggacagat gcgccttgtg agcgtccttg gggccgtcct cctgtttgaa gaccgacagc
     5041 ccaatgatct cgccgtcgat gtaggcgccg aatgccacgg catctcgcaa ccgttcagcg
     5101 aacgcctcca tgggcttttt ctcctcgtgc tcgtaaacgg acccgaacat ctctggagct
     5161 ttcttcaggg ccgacaatcg gatctcgcgg aaatcctgca cgtcggccgc tccaagccgt
     5221 cgaatctgag ccttaatcac aattgtcaat tttaatcctc tgtttatcgg cagttcgtag
     5281 agcgcgccgt gcgtcccgag cgatactgag cgaagcaagt gcgtcgagca gtgcccgctt
     5341 gttcctgaaa tgccagtaaa gcgctggctg ctgaaccccc agccggaact gaccccacaa
     5401 ggccctagcg tttgcaatgc accaggtcat cattgaccca ggcgtgttcc accaggccgc
     5461 tgcctcgcaa ctcttcgcag gcttcgccga cctgctcgcg ccacttcttc acgcgggtgg
     5521 aatccgatcc gcacatgagg cggaaggttt ccagcttgag cgggtacggc tcccggtgcg
     5581 agctgaaata gtcgaacatc cgtcgggccg tcggcgacag cttgcggtac ttctcccata
     5641 tgaatttcgt gtagtggtcg ccagcaaaca gcacgacgat ttcctcgtcg atcaggacct
     5701 ggcaacggga cgttttcttg ccacggtcca ggacgcggaa gcggtgcagc agcgacaccg
     5761 attccaggtg cccaacgcgg tcggacgtga agcccatcgc cgtcgcctgt aggcgcgaca
     5821 ggcattcctc ggccttcgtg taataccggc cattgatcga ccagcccagg tcctggcaaa
     5881 gctcgtagaa cgtgaaggtg atcggctcgc cgataggggt gcgcttcgcg tactccaaca
     5941 cctgctgcca caccagttcg tcatcgtcgg cccgcagctc gacgccggtg taggtgatct
     6001 tcacgtcctt gttgacgtgg aaaatgacct tgttttgcag cgcctcgcgc gggattttct
     6061 tgttgcgcgt ggtgaacagg gcagagcggg ccgtgtcgtt tggcatcgct cgcatcgtgt
     6121 ccggccacgg cgcaatatcg aacaaggaaa gctgcatttc cttgatctgc tgcttcgtgt
     6181 gtttcagcaa cgcggcctgc ttggcctcgc tgacctgttt tgccaggtcc tcgccggcgg
     6241 tttttcgctt cttggtcgtc atagttcctc gcgtgtcgat ggtcatcgac ttcgccaaac
     6301 ctgccgcctc ctgttcgaga cgacgcgaac gctccacggc ggccgatggc gcgggcaggg
     6361 cagggggagc cagttgcacg ctgtcgcgct cgatcttggc cgtagcttgc tggaccatcg
     6421 agccgacgga ctggaaggtt tcgcggggcg cacgcatgac ggtgcggctt gcgatggttt
     6481 cggcatcctc ggcggaaaac cccgcgtcga tcagttcttg cctgtatgcc ttccggtcaa
     6541 acgtccgatt cattcaccct ccttgcggga ttgccccgac tcacgccggg gcaatgtgcc
     6601 cttattcctg atttgacccg cctggtgcct tggtgtccag ataatccacc ttatcggcaa
     6661 tgaagtcggt cccgtagacc gtctggccgt ccttctcgta cttggtattc cgaatcttgc
     6721 cctgcacgaa taccagcgac cccttgccca aatacttgcc gtgggcctcg gcctgagagc
     6781 caaaacactt gatgcggaag aagtcggtgc gctcctgctt gtcgccggca tcgttgcgcc
     6841 acatctaggt actaaaacaa ttcatccagt aaaatataat attttatttt ctcccaatca
     6901 ggcttgatcc ccagtaagtc aaaaaatagc tcgacatact gttcttcccc gatatcctcc
     6961 ctgatcgacc ggacgcagaa ggcaatgtca taccacttgt ccgccctgcc gcttctccca
     7021 agatcaataa agccacttac tttgccatct ttcacaaaga tgttgctgtc tcccaggtcg
     7081 ccgtgggaaa agacaagttc ctcttcgggc ttttccgtct ttaaaaaatc atacagctcg
     7141 cgcggatctt taaatggagt gtcttcttcc cagttttcgc aatccacatc ggccagatcg
     7201 ttattcagta agtaatccaa ttcggctaag cggctgtcta agctattcgt atagggacaa
     7261 tccgatatgt cgatggagtg aaagagcctg atgcactccg catacagctc gataatcttt
     7321 tcagggcttt gttcatcttc atactcttcc gagcaaagga cgccatcggc ctcactcatg
     7381 agcagattgc tccagccatc atgccgttca aagtgcagga cctttggaac aggcagcttt
     7441 ccttccagcc atagcatcat gtccttttcc cgttccacat cataggtggt ccctttatac
     7501 cggctgtccg tcatttttaa atataggttt tcattttctc ccaccagctt atatacctta
     7561 gcaggagaca ttccttccgt atcttttacg cagcggtatt tttcgatcag ttttttcaat
     7621 tccggtgata ttctcatttt agccatttat tatttccttc ctcttttcta cagtatttaa
     7681 agatacccca agaagctaat tataacaaga cgaactccaa ttcactgttc cttgcattct
     7741 aaaaccttaa ataccagaaa acagcttttt caaagttgtt ttcaaagttg gcgtataaca
     7801 tagtatcgac ggagccgatt ttgaaaccac aattatgggt gatgctgcca acttactgat
     7861 ttagtgtatg atggtgtttt tgaggtgctc cagtggcttc tgtgtctatc agctgtccct
     7921 cctgttcagc tactgacggg gtggtgcgta acggcaaaag caccgccgga catcagcgct
     7981 atctctgctc tcactgccgt aaaacatggc aactgcagtt cacttacacc gcttctcaac
     8041 ccggtacgca ccagaaaatc attgatatgg ccatgaatgg cgttggatgc cgggcaacag
     8101 cccgcattat gggcgttggc ctcaacacga ttttacgtca cttaaaaaac tcaggccgca
     8161 gtcggtaacc tcgcgcatac agccgggcag tgacgtcatc gtctgcgcgg aaatggacga
     8221 acagtggggc tatgtcgggg ctaaatcgcg ccagcgctgg ctgttttacg cgtatgacag
     8281 tctccggaag acggttgttg cgcacgtatt cggtgaacgc actatggcga cgctggggcg
     8341 tcttatgagc ctgctgtcac cctttgacgt ggtgatatgg atgacggatg gctggccgct
     8401 gtatgaatcc cgcctgaagg gaaagctgca cgtaatcagc aagcgatata cgcagcgaat
     8461 tgagcggcat aacctgaatc tgaggcagca cctggcacgg ctgggacgga agtcgctgtc
     8521 gttctcaaaa tcggtggagc tgcatgacaa agtcatcggg cattatctga acataaaaca
     8581 ctatcaataa gttggagtca ttacccaatt atgatagaat ttacaagcta taaggttatt
     8641 gtcctgggtt tcaagcatta gtccatgcaa gtttttatgc tttgcccatt ctatagatat
     8701 attgataagc gcgctgccta tgccttgccc cctgaaatcc ttacatacgg cgatatcttc
     8761 tatataaaag atatattatc ttatcagtat tgtcaatata ttcaaggcaa tctgcctcct
     8821 catcctcttc atcctcttcg tcttggtagc tttttaaata tggcgcttca tagagtaatt
     8881 ctgtaaaggt ccaattctcg ttttcatacc tcggtataat cttacctatc acctcaaatg
     8941 gttcgctggg tttatcgcac ccccgaacac gagcacggca cccgcgacca ctatgccaag
     9001 aatgcccaag gtaaaaattg ccggccccgc catgaagtcc gtgaatgccc cgacggccga
     9061 agtgaagggc aggccgccac ccaggccgcc gccctcactg cccggcacct ggtcgctgaa
     9121 tgtcgatgcc agcacctgcg gcacgtcaat gcttccgggc gtcgcgctcg ggctgatcgc
     9181 ccatcccgtt actgccccga tcccggcaat ggcaaggact gccagcgctg ccatttttgg
     9241 ggtgaggccg ttcgcggccg aggggcgcag cccctggggg gatgggaggc ccgcgttagc
     9301 gggccgggag ggttcgagaa gggggggcac cccccttcgg cgtgcgcggt cacgcgcaca
     9361 gggcgcagcc ctggttaaaa acaaggttta taaatattgg tttaaaagca ggttaaaaga
     9421 caggttagcg gtggccgaaa aacgggcgga aacccttgca aatgctggat tttctgcctg
     9481 tggacagccc ctcaaatgtc aataggtgcg cccctcatct gtcagcactc tgcccctcaa
     9541 gtgtcaagga tcgcgcccct catctgtcag tagtcgcgcc cctcaagtgt caataccgca
     9601 gggcacttat ccccaggctt gtccacatca tctgtgggaa actcgcgtaa aatcaggcgt
     9661 tttcgccgat ttgcgaggct ggccagctcc acgtcgccgg ccgaaatcga gcctgcccct
     9721 catctgtcaa cgccgcgccg ggtgagtcgg cccctcaagt gtcaacgtcc gcccctcatc
     9781 tgtcagtgag ggccaagttt tccgcgaggt atccacaacg ccggcggccg cggtgtctcg
     9841 cacacggctt cgacggcgtt tctggcgcgt ttgcagggcc atagacggcc gccagcccag
     9901 cggcgagggc aaccagcccg gtgagcgtcg caaaggcgct cggtcttgcc ttgctcgtcg
     9961 gtgatgtact tcaccagctc cgcgaagtcg ctcttcttga tggagcgcat ggggacgtgc
    10021 ttggcaatca cgcgcacccc ccggccgttt tagcggctaa aaaagtcatg gctctgccct
    10081 cgggcggacc acgcccatca tgaccttgcc aagctcgtcc tgcttctctt cgatcttcgc
    10141 cagcagggcg aggatcgtgg catcaccgaa ccgcgccgtg cgcgggtcgt cggtgagcca
    10201 gagtttcagc aggccgccca ggcggcccag gtcgccattg atgcgggcca gctcgcggac
    10261 gtgctcatag tccacgacgc ccgtgatttt gtagccctgg ccgacggcca gcaggtaggc
    10321 cgacaggctc atgccggccg ccgccgcctt ttcctcaatc gctcttcgtt cgtctggaag
    10381 gcagtacacc ttgataggtg ggctgccctt cctggttggc ttggtttcat cagccatccg
    10441 cttgccctca tctgttacgc cggcggtagc cggccagcct cgcagagcag gattcccgtt
    10501 gagcaccgcc aggtgcgaat aagggacagt gaagaaggaa cacccgctcg cgggtgggcc
    10561 tacttcacct atcctgcccg gctgacgccg ttggatacac caaggaaagt ctacacgaac
    10621 cctttggcaa aatcctgtat atcgtgcgaa aaaggatgga tataccgaaa aaatcgctat
    10681 aatgaccccg aagcagggtt atgcagcgga aaagcgccac gcttcccgaa gggagaaagg
    10741 cggacaggta tccggtaagc ggcagggtcg gaacaggaga gcgcacgagg gagcttccag
    10801 ggggaaacgc ctggtatctt tatagtcctg tcgggtttcg ccacctctga cttgagcgtc
    10861 gatttttgtg atgctcgtca ggggggcgga gcctatggaa aaacgccagc aacgcggcct
    10921 ttttacggtt cctggccttt tgctggcctt ttgctcacat gttctttcct gcgttatccc
    10981 ctgattctgt ggataaccgt attaccgcct ttgagtgagc tgataccgct cgccgcagcc
    11041 gaacgaccga gcgcagcgag tcagtgagcg aggaagcgga agagcgccag aaggccgcca
    11101 gagaggccga gcgcggccgt gaggcttgga cgctagggca gggcatgaaa aagcccgtag
    11161 cgggctgcta cgggcgtctg acgcggtgga aagggggagg ggatgttgtc tacatggctc
    11221 tgctgtagtg agtgggttgc gctccggcag cggtcctgat caatcgtcac cctttctcgg
    11281 tccttcaacg ttcctgacaa cgagcctcct tttcgccaat ccatcgacaa tcaccgcgag
    11341 tccctgctcg aacgctgcgt ccggaccggc ttcgtcgaag gcgtctatcg cggcccgcaa
    11401 cagcggcgag agcggagcct gttcaacggt gccgccgcgc tcgccggcat cgctgtcgcc
    11461 ggcctgctcc tcaagcacgg ccccaacagt gaagtagctg attgtcatca gcgcattgac
    11521 ggcgtccccg gccgaaaaac ccgcctcgca gaggaagcga agctgcgcgt cggccgtttc
    11581 catctgcggt gcgcccggtc gcgtgccggc atggatgcgc gcgccatcgc ggtaggcgag
    11641 cagcgcctgc ctgaagctgc gggcattccc gatcagaaat gagcgccagt cgtcgtcggc
    11701 tctcggcacc gaatgcgtat gattctccgc cagcatggct tcggccagtg cgtcgagcag
    11761 cgcccgcttg ttcctgaagt gccagtaaag cgccggctgc tgaaccccca accgttccgc
    11821 cagtttgcgt gtcgtcagac cgtctacgcc gacctcgttc aacaggtcca gggcggcacg
    11881 gatcactgta ttcggctgca actttgtcat gcttgacact ttatcactga taaacataat
    11941 atgtccacca acttatcagt gataaagaat ccgcgcgttc aatcggacca gcggaggctg
    12001 gtccggaggc cagacgtgaa acccaacata cccctgatcg taattctgag cactgtcgcg
    12061 ctcgacgctg tcggcatcgg cctgattatg ccggtgctgc cgggcctcct gcgcgatctg
    12121 gttcactcga acgacgtcac cgcccactat ggcattctgc tggcgctgta tgcgttggtg
    12181 caatttgcct gcgcacctgt gctgggcgcg ctgtcggatc gtttcgggcg gcggccaatc
    12241 ttgctcgtct cgctggccgg cgccagatct ggggaaccct gtggttggca tgcacataca
    12301 aatggacgaa cggataaacc ttttcacgcc cttttaaata tccgattatt ctaataaacg
    12361 ctcttttctc tta
//
